>Addgene plasmid #85132 | pLV-EF1a-IRES-Puro | addgene full sequence | sequence record 354458 | Addgene NGS Result
GTGCTACAAGCTAGTACCAGTTGAGCCAGATAAGGTAGAAGAGGCCAATAAAGGAGAGAACACCAGCTTG
TTACACCCTGTGAGCCTGCATGGGATGGATGACCCGGAGAGAGAAGTGTTAGAGTGGAGGTTTGACAGCC
GCCTAGCATTTCATCACGTGGCCCGAGAGCTGCATCCGGAGTACTTCAAGAACTGCTGATATCGAGCTTG
CTACAAGGGACTTTCCGCTGGGGACTTTCCAGGGAGGCGTGGCCTGGGCGGGACTGGGGAGTGGCGAGCC
CTCAGATCCTGCATATAAGCAGCTGCTTTTTGCCTGTACTGGGTCTCTCTGGTTAGACCAGATCTGAGCC
TGGGAGCTCTCTGGCTAACTAGGGAACCCACTGCTTAAGCCTCAATAAAGCTTGCCTTGAGTGCTTCAAG
TAGTGTGTGCCCGTCTGTTGTGTGACTCTGGTAACTAGAGATCCCTCAGACCCTTTTAGTCAGTGTGGAA
AATCTCTAGCAGTAGTAGTTCATGTCATCTTATTATTCAGTATTTATAACTTGCAAAGAAATGAATATCA
GAGAGTGAGAGGCCTTGACATTGCTAGCGTTTACCGTCGACCTCTAGCTAGAGCTTGGCGTAATCATGGT
CATAGCTGTTTCCTGTGTGAAATTGTTATCCGCTCACAATTCCACACAACATACGAGCCGGAAGCATAAA
GTGTAAAGCCTGGGGTGCCTAATGAGTGAGCTAACTCACATTAATTGCGTTGCGCTCACTGCCCGCTTTC
CAGTCGGGAAACCTGTCGTGCCAGCTGCATTAATGAATCGGCCAACGCGCGGGGAGAGGCGGTTTGCGTA
TTGGGCGCTCTTCCGCTTCCTCGCTCACTGACTCGCTGCGCTCGGTCGTTCGGCTGCGGCGAGCGGTATC
AGCTCACTCAAAGGCGGTAATACGGTTATCCACAGAATCAGGGGATAACGCAGGAAAGAACATGTGAGCA
AAAGGCCAGCAAAAGGCCAGGAACCGTAAAAAGGCCGCGTTGCTGGCGTTTTTCCATAGGCTCCGCCCCC
CTGACGAGCATCACAAAAATCGACGCTCAAGTCAGAGGTGGCGAAACCCGACAGGACTATAAAGATACCA
GGCGTTTCCCCCTGGAAGCTCCCTCGTGCGCTCTCCTGTTCCGACCCTGCCGCTTACCGGATACCTGTCC
GCCTTTCTCCCTTCGGGAAGCGTGGCGCTTTCTCATAGCTCACGCTGTAGGTATCTCAGTTCGGTGTAGG
TCGTTCGCTCCAAGCTGGGCTGTGTGCACGAACCCCCCGTTCAGCCCGACCGCTGCGCCTTATCCGGTAA
CTATCGTCTTGAGTCCAACCCGGTAAGACACGACTTATCGCCACTGGCAGCAGCCACTGGTAACAGGATT
AGCAGAGCGAGGTATGTAGGCGGTGCTACAGAGTTCTTGAAGTGGTGGCCTAACTACGGCTACACTAGAA
GAACAGTATTTGGTATCTGCGCTCTGCTGAAGCCAGTTACCTTCGGAAAAAGAGTTGGTAGCTCTTGATC
CGGCAAACAAACCACCGCTGGTAGCGGTGGTTTTTTTGTTTGCAAGCAGCAGATTACGCGCAGAAAAAAA
GGATCTCAAGAAGATCCTTTGATCTTTTCTACGGGGTCTGACGCTCAGTGGAACGAAAACTCACGTTAAG
GGATTTTGGTCATGAGATTATCAAAAAGGATCTTCACCTAGATCCTTTTAAATTAAAAATGAAGTTTTAA
ATCAATCTAAAGTATATATGAGTAAACTTGGTCTGACAGTTACCAATGCTTAATCAGTGAGGCACCTATC
TCAGCGATCTGTCTATTTCGTTCATCCATAGTTGCCTGACTCCCCGTCGTGTAGATAACTACGATACGGG
AGGGCTTACCATCTGGCCCCAGTGCTGCAATGATACCGCGAGACCCACGCTCACCGGCTCCAGATTTATC
AGCAATAAACCAGCCAGCCGGAAGGGCCGAGCGCAGAAGTGGTCCTGCAACTTTATCCGCCTCCATCCAG
TCTATTAATTGTTGCCGGGAAGCTAGAGTAAGTAGTTCGCCAGTTAATAGTTTGCGCAACGTTGTTGCCA
TTGCTACAGGCATCGTGGTGTCACGCTCGTCGTTTGGTATGGCTTCATTCAGCTCCGGTTCCCAACGATC
AAGGCGAGTTACATGATCCCCCATGTTGTGCAAAAAAGCGGTTAGCTCCTTCGGTCCTCCGATCGTTGTC
AGAAGTAAGTTGGCCGCAGTGTTATCACTCATGGTTATGGCAGCACTGCATAATTCTCTTACTGTCATGC
CATCCGTAAGATGCTTTTCTGTGACTGGTGAGTACTCAACCAAGTCATTCTGAGAATAGTGTATGCGGCG
ACCGAGTTGCTCTTGCCCGGCGTCAATACGGGATAATACCGCGCCACATAGCAGAACTTTAAAAGTGCTC
ATCATTGGAAAACGTTCTTCGGGGCGAAAACTCTCAAGGATCTTACCGCTGTTGAGATCCAGTTCGATGT
AACCCACTCGTGCACCCAACTGATCTTCAGCATCTTTTACTTTCACCAGCGTTTCTGGGTGAGCAAAAAC
AGGAAGGCAAAATGCCGCAAAAAAGGGAATAAGGGCGACACGGAAATGTTGAATACTCATACTCTTCCTT
TTTCAATATTATTGAAGCATTTATCAGGGTTATTGTCTCATGAGCGGATACATATTTGAATGTATTTAGA
AAAATAAACAAATAGGGGTTCCGCGCACATTTCCCCGAAAAGTGCCACCTGACGTCGACGGATCGGGAGA
TCAACTTGTTTATTGCAGCTTATAATGGTTACAAATAAAGCAATAGCATCACAAATTTCACAAATAAAGC
ATTTTTTTCACTGCATTCTAGTTGTGGTTTGTCCAAACTCATCAATGTATCTTATCATGTCTGGATCAAC
TGGATAACTCAAGCTAACCAAAATCATCCCAAACTTCCCACCCCATACCCTATTACCACTGCCAATTACC
TGTGGTTTCATTTACTCTAAACCTGTGATTCCTCTGAATTATTTTCATTTTAAAGAAATTGTATTTGTTA
AATATGTACTACAAACTTAGTAGTTGGAAGGGCTAATTCACTCCCAAAGAAGACAAGATATCCTTGATCT
GTGGATCTACCACACACAAGGCTACTTCCCTGATTAGCAGAACTACACACCAGGGCCAGGGGTCAGATAT
CCACTGACCTTTGGATGGTGCTACAAGCTAGTACCAGTTGAGCCAGATAAGGTAGAAGAGGCCAATAAAG
GAGAGAACACCAGCTTGTTACACCCTGTGAGCCTGCATGGGATGGATGACCCGGAGAGAGAAGTGTTAGA
GTGGAGGTTTGACAGCCGCCTAGCATTTCATCACGTGGCCCGAGAGCTGCATCCGGAGTACTTCAAGAAC
TGCTGATATCGAGCTTGCTACAAGGGACTTTCCGCTGGGGACTTTCCAGGGAGGCGTGGCCTGGGCGGGA
CTGGGGAGTGGCGAGCCCTCAGATCCTGCATATAAGCAGCTGCTTTTTGCCTGTACTGGGTCTCTCTGGT
TAGACCAGATCTGAGCCTGGGAGCTCTCTGGCTAACTAGGGAACCCACTGCTTAAGCCTCAATAAAGCTT
GCCTTGAGTGCTTCAAGTAGTGTGTGCCCGTCTGTTGTGTGACTCTGGTAACTAGAGATCCCTCAGACCC
TTTTAGTCAGTGTGGAAAATCTCTAGCAGTGGCGCCCGAACAGGGACTTGAAAGCGAAAGGGAAACCAGA
GGAGCTCTCTCGACGCAGGACTCGGCTTGCTGAAGCGCGCACGGCAAGAGGCGAGGGGCGGCGACTGGTG
AGTACGCCAAAAATTTTGACTAGCGGAGGCTAGAAGGAGAGAGATGGGTGCGAGAGCGTCAGTATTAAGC
GGGGGAGAATTAGATCGCGATGGGAAAAAATTCGGTTAAGGCCAGGGGGAAAGAAAAAATATAAATTAAA
ACATATAGTATGGGCAAGCAGGGAGCTAGAACGATTCGCAGTTAATCCTGGCCTGTTAGAAACATCAGAA
GGCTGTAGACAAATACTGGGACAGCTACAACCATCCCTTCAGACAGGATCAGAAGAACTTAGATCATTAT
ATAATACAGTAGCAACCCTCTATTGTGTGCATCAAAGGATAGAGATAAAAGACACCAAGGAAGCTTTAGA
CAAGATAGAGGAAGAGCAAAACAAAAGTAAGACCACCGCACAGCAAGCGGCCGGCCGCTGATCTTCAGAC
CTGGAGGAGGAGATATGAGGGACAATTGGAGAAGTGAATTATATAAATATAAAGTAGTAAAAATTGAACC
ATTAGGAGTAGCACCCACCAAGGCAAAGAGAAGAGTGGTGCAGAGAGAAAAAAGAGCAGTGGGAATAGGA
GCTTTGTTCCTTGGGTTCTTGGGAGCAGCAGGAAGCACTATGGGCGCAGCGTCAATGACGCTGACGGTAC
AGGCCAGACAATTATTGTCTGGTATAGTGCAGCAGCAGAACAATTTGCTGAGGGCTATTGAGGCGCAACA
GCATCTGTTGCAACTCACAGTCTGGGGCATCAAGCAGCTCCAGGCAAGAATCCTGGCTGTGGAAAGATAC
CTAAAGGATCAACAGCTCCTGGGGATTTGGGGTTGCTCTGGAAAACTCATTTGCACCACTGCTGTGCCTT
GGAATGCTAGTTGGAGTAATAAATCTCTGGAACAGATTTGGAATCACACGACCTGGATGGAGTGGGACAG
AGAAATTAACAATTACACAAGCTTAATACACTCCTTAATTGAAGAATCGCAAAACCAGCAAGAAAAGAAT
GAACAAGAATTATTGGAATTAGATAAATGGGCAAGTTTGTGGAATTGGTTTAACATAACAAATTGGCTGT
GGTATATAAAATTATTCATAATGATAGTAGGAGGCTTGGTAGGTTTAAGAATAGTTTTTGCTGTACTTTC
TATAGTGAATAGAGTTAGGCAGGGATATTCACCATTATCGTTTCAGACCCACCTCCCAACCCCGAGGGGA
CCCGACAGGCCCGAAGGAATAGAAGAAGAAGGTGGAGAGAGAGACAGAGACAGATCCATTCGATTAGTGA
ACGGATCTCGACGGTATCGCCTTTAAAAGAAAAGGGGGGATTGGGGGGTACAGTGCAGGGGAAAGAATAG
TAGACATAATAGCAACAGACATACAAACTAAAGAATTACAAAAACAAATTACAAAAATTCAAAATTTTCG
GGTTTATTACAGGGACAGCAGAGATCCAGTTTATCGATGAGGCCCTTTCGTCTTCACTCGAGGTGCCCGT
CAGTGGGCAGAGCGCACATCGCCCACAGTCCCCGAGAAGTTGGGGGGAGGGGTCGGCAATTGAACCGGTG
CCTAGAGAAGGTGGCGCGGGGTAAACTGGGAAAGTGATGTCGTGTACTGGCTCCGCCTTTTTCCCGAGGG
TGGGGGAGAACCGTATATAAGTGCAGTAGTCGCCGTGAACGTTCTTTTTCGCAACGGGTTTGCCGCCAGA
ACACAGGTAAGTGCCGTGTGTGGTTCCCGCGGGCCTGGCCTCTTTACGGGTTATGGCCCTTGCGTGCCTT
GAATTACTTCCACCTGGCTGCAGTACGTGATTCTTGATCCCGAGCTTCGGGTTGGAAGTGGGTGGGAGAG
TTCGAGGCCTTGCGCTTAAGGAGCCCCTTCGCCTCGTGCTTGAGTTGAGGCCTGGCCTGGGCGCTGGGGC
CGCCGCGTGCGAATCTGGTGGCACCTTCGCGCCTGTCTCGCTGCTTTCGATAAGTCTCTAGCCATTTAAA
ATTTTTGATGACCTGCTGCGACGCTTTTTTTCTGGCAAGATAGTCTTGTAAATGCGGGCCAAGATCTGCA
CACTGGTATTTCGGTTTTTGGGGCCGCGGGCGGCGACGGGGCCCGTGCGTCCCAGCGCACATGTTCGGCG
AGGCGGGGCCTGCGAGCGCGGCCACCGAGAATCGGACGGGGGTAGTCTCAAGCTGGCCGGCCTGCTCTGG
TGCCTGGCCTCGCGCCGCCGTGTATCGCCCCGCCCTGGGCGGCAAGGCTGGCCCGGTCGGCACCAGTTGC
GTGAGCGGAAAGATGGCCGCTTCCCGGCCCTGCTGCAGGGAGCTCAAAATGGAGGACGCGGCGCTCGGGA
GAGCGGGCGGGTGAGTCACCCACACAAAGGAAAAGGGCCTTTCCGTCCTCAGCCGTCGCTTCATGTGACT
CCACGGAGTACCGGGCGCCGTCCAGGCACCTCGATTAGTTCTCGAGCTTTTGGAGTACGTCGTCTTTAGG
TTGGGGGGAGGGGTTTTATGCGATGGAGTTTCCCCACACTGAGTGGGTGGAGACTGAAGTTAGGCCAGCT
TGGCACTTGATGTAATTCTCCTTGGAATTTGCCCTTTTTGAGTTTGGATCTTGGTTCATTCTCAAGCCTC
AGACAGTGGTTCAAAGTTTTTTTCTTCCATTTCAGGTGTCGTGAGGATCCGCGGCCGCGCCGGCTCTAGA
TCGCGAACGCGTGAATTCCTCGAGGGCGGCCGCTCTAGAGTCGACGGGCCGCGGTAACAATTGTTAACTA
ACTTAAGCTAGCAACGGTTTCCCTCTAGCGGGATCAATTCCGCCCCCCCCCCCTAACGTTACTGGCCGAA
GCCGCTTGGAATAAGGCCGGTGTGCGTTTGTCTATATGTTATTTTCCACCATATTGCCGTCTTTTGGCAA
TGTGAGGGCCCGGAAACCTGGCCCTGTCTTCTTGACGAGCATTCCTAGGGGTCTTTCCCCTCTCGCCAAA
GGAATGCAAGGTCTGTTGAATGTCGTGAAGGAAGCAGTTCCTCTGGAAGCTTCTTGAAGACAAACAACGT
CTGTAGCGACCCTTTGCAGGCAGCGGAACCCCCCACCTGGCGACAGGTGCCTCTGCGGCCAAAAGCCACG
TGTATAAGATACACCTGCAAAGGCGGCACAACCCCAGTGCCACGTTGTGAGTTGGATAGTTGTGGAAAGA
GTCAAATGGCTCTCCTCAAGCGTATTCAACAAGGGGCTGAAGGATGCCCAGAAGGTACCCCATTGTATGG
GATCTGATCTGGGGCCTCGGTGCACATGCTTTACATGTGTTTAGTCGAGGTTAAAAAAACGTCTAGGCCC
CCCGAACCACGGGGACGTGGTTTTCCTTTGAAAAACACGATAATACCATGACCGAGTACAAGCCCACGGT
GCGCCTCGCCACCCGCGACGACGTCCCCAGGGCCGTACGCACCCTCGCCGCCGCGTTCGCCGACTACCCC
GCCACGCGCCACACCGTCGATCCGGACCGCCACATCGAGCGGGTCACCGAGCTGCAAGAACTCTTCCTCA
CGCGCGTCGGGCTCGACATCGGCAAGGTGTGGGTCGCGGACGACGGCGCCGCGGTGGCGGTCTGGACCAC
GCCGGAGAGCGTCGAAGCGGGGGCGGTGTTCGCCGAGATCGGCCCGCGCATGGCCGAGTTGAGCGGTTCC
CGGCTGGCCGCGCAGCAACAGATGGAAGGCCTCCTGGCGCCGCACCGGCCCAAGGAGCCCGCGTGGTTCC
TGGCCACCGTCGGCGTCTCGCCCGACCACCAGGGCAAGGGTCTGGGCAGCGCCGTCGTGCTCCCCGGAGT
GGAGGCGGCCGAGCGCGCCGGGGTGCCCGCCTTCCTGGAGACCTCCGCGCCCCGCAACCTCCCCTTCTAC
GAGCGGCTCGGCTTCACCGTCACCGCCGACGTCGAGGTGCCCGAAGGACCGCGCACCTGGTGCATGACCC
GCAAGCCCGGTGCCTGACCCGGGCGGGGCGCGTCTGGAACAATCAACCTCTGGATTACAAAATTTGTGAA
AGATTGACTGGTATTCTTAACTATGTTGCTCCTTTTACGCTATGTGGATACGCTGCTTTAATGCCTTTGT
ATCATGCTATTGCTTCCCGTATGGCTTTCATTTTCTCCTCCTTGTATAAATCCTGGTTGCTGTCTCTTTA
TGAGGAGTTGTGGCCCGTTGTCAGGCAACGTGGCGTGGTGTGCACTGTGTTTGCTGACGCAACCCCCACT
GGTTGGGGCATTGCCACCACCTGTCAGCTCCTTTCCGGGACTTTCGCTTTCCCCCTCCCTATTGCCACGG
CGGAACTCATCGCCGCCTGCCTTGCCCGCTGCTGGACAGGGGCTCGGCTGTTGGGCACTGACAATTCCGT
GGTGTTGTCGGGGAAGCTGACGTCCTTTCCATGGCTGCTCGCCTGTGTTGCCACCTGGATTCTGCGCGGG
ACGTCCTTCTGCTACGTCCCTTCGGCCCTCAATCCAGCGGACCTTCCTTCCCGCGGCCTGCTGCCGGCTC
TGCGGCCTCTTCCGCGTCTTCGCCTTCGCCCTCAGACGAGTCGGATCTCCCTTTGGGCCGCCTCCCCGCC
TGGAATTAATTCTGCAGTCGAGACCTAGAAAAACATGGAGCAATCACAAGTAGCAATACAGCAGCTACCA
ATGCTGATTGTGCCTGGCTAGAAGCACAAGAGGAGGAGGAGGTGGGTTTTCCAGTCACACCTCAGGTACC
TTTAAGACCAATGACTTACAAGGCAGCTGTAGATCTTAGCCACTTTTTAAAAGAAAAGAGGGGACTGGAA
GGGCTAATTCACTCCCAACGAAGACAAGATATCCTTGATCTGTGGATCTACCACACACAAGGCTACTTCC
CTGATTAGCAGAACTACACACCAGGGCCAGGGGTCAGATATCCACTGACCTTTGGATG
Features (pLannotate 1.2.2; 22 found; start..end, strand, type, name):
    244..501     +  LTR            5' LTR (truncated): truncated 5' long terminal repeat (LTR) from HIV-1
    653..669     -  protein_bind   lac operator: The lac repressor binds to the lac operator to inhibit transcription in E. coli. This inhibition can be relieved by adding lactose or isopropyl-β-D-thiogalactopyranoside (IPTG). lac repressor encoded by lacI
    677..707     -  promoter       lac promoter: promoter for the E. coli lac operon
    722..743     -  protein_bind   CAP binding site: CAP binding activates transcription in the presence of cAMP. E. coli catabolite activator protein
    756..848     -  CDS            lacI (fragment): lac repressor; lacI; The lac repressor binds to the lac operator to inhibit transcription in E. coli. This inhibition can be relieved by adding lactose or isopropyl-β-D-thiogalactopyranoside (IPTG).
   1031..1619    -  rep_origin     ori: high-copy-number ColE1/pMB1/pBR322/pUC origin of replication
   1790..2650    -  CDS            AmpR: β-lactamase; bla; confers resistance to ampicillin, carbenicillin, and related antibiotics
   2651..2755    -  promoter       AmpR promoter: bla
   2803..2937    +  polyA_signal   SV40 poly(A) signal: SV40 polyadenylation signal
   3104..3433    +  CDS            nef (fragment): NEF_HV1BR - Experimental evidence at protein level: Swiss-Prot protein existence level 1. Extracellular Nef protein targets CD4(+) T-lymphocytes for apoptosis by interacting with CXCR4 surface receptors (PubMed:14990729). From Human immunodeficiency virus type 1 group M subtype B (isolate BRU/LAI) (HIV-1).
   3481..3738    +  LTR            5' LTR (truncated): truncated 5' long terminal repeat (LTR) from HIV-1
   3785..3910    +  misc_feature   HIV-1 Ψ: packaging signal of human immunodeficiency virus type 1
   3894..4232    +  CDS            HIV-1 gag (fragment): gag protein from human immunodeficiency virus 1; gag
   4407..4640    +  misc_feature   RRE: The Rev response element (RRE) of HIV-1 allows for Rev-dependent mRNA export from the nucleus to the cytoplasm.
   5017..5117    +  CDS            Rev (fragment): human immunodeficiency virus 1 (HIV-1) Rev protein; rev; enhances nuclear export of unspliced and incompletely spliced viral mRNAs
   5132..5247    +  misc_feature   cPPT/CTS: central polypurine tract and central termination sequence of HIV-1 (lacking the first T)
   5325..5536    +  promoter       EF-1α core promoter: core promoter for human elongation factor EF-1α
   5537..6475    +  intron         EF-1α intron A: intron upstream of the start codon of human EF-1α
   6624..7185    +  misc_feature   IRES: internal ribosome entry site (IRES) of the encephalomyocarditis virus (EMCV)
   7188..7787    +  CDS            PuroR: puromycin N-acetyltransferase; pac from Streptomyces alboniger; confers resistance to puromycin
   7811..8399    +  misc_feature   WPRE: woodchuck hepatitis virus posttranscriptional regulatory element
   8416..196     +  CDS            nef (fragment) (across the origin): NEF_HV1BR - Experimental evidence at protein level: Swiss-Prot protein existence level 1. Extracellular Nef protein targets CD4(+) T-lymphocytes for apoptosis by interacting with CXCR4 surface receptors (PubMed:14990729). From Human immunodeficiency virus type 1 group M subtype B (isolate BRU/LAI) (HIV-1).
