[The description below was written by a language model from this plasmid's Addgene catalogue record and pLannotate feature annotations shown in this document.]
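Description:
pLV-EF1a-IRES-Puro is an empty lentiviral transfer backbone of roughly 8.8 kb, built on HIV-1 elements and designed to accept a gene of interest for stable expression in transduced mammalian cells. It is propagated in E. coli through a high-copy ColE1/pUC-type origin and an ampicillin resistance gene (β-lactamase) under its own promoter. The record specifies a recombination-deficient strain, a common precaution for plasmids carrying repeated LTR sequences. Remnants of a lac promoter/operator region and an SV40 polyadenylation signal lie in the bacterial portion of the plasmid.

The viral portion is flanked by two HIV-1 LTR segments, both annotated as truncated, each preceded by a fragment of nef-derived sequence. Downstream of the upstream LTR are the Ψ packaging signal with a partial gag sequence, the Rev response element for Rev-dependent nuclear export of the genomic RNA, and the cPPT/CTS, which aids nuclear import and transduction efficiency. The expression cassette uses the human EF-1α core promoter with its intron A, followed by a cloning region (the depositor recommends BamHI/EcoRI or BamHI/NotI), an EMCV IRES, the puromycin N-acetyltransferase gene, and a WPRE to boost transcript stability and expression. Because the inserted gene and the puromycin marker are translated from a single bicistronic transcript, drug-resistant cells are very likely to express the transgene as well, which the depositor notes makes selection of stably transduced cells efficient. The vector is stated to be compatible with both second- and third-generation packaging systems. The sequenced record is slightly shorter than the catalogued backbone size.
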