Addgene plasmid #85132: pLV-EF1a-IRES-Puro
Purpose: (Empty Backbone) lentiviral backbone
Depositing lab: Tobias Meyer. Depositing organization: Stanford University. Publication: Engulfed cadherin fingers are polarized junctional structures between collectively migrating endothelial cells. Hayer A, Shao L, Chung M, Joubert LM, Yang HW, Tsai FC, Bisaria A, Betzig E, Meyer T. Nat Cell Biol. 2016 Dec;18(12):1311-1323. doi: 10.1038/ncb3438. Epub 2016 Nov 14. PubMed 27842057.
Backbone
  Vector backbone: pLV-EF1a-IRES-Puro
  Backbone size (bp): 8785
  Vector type: Lentiviral
  Promoter: EF1a
  Selectable markers: Puromycin
Growth in bacteria
  Bacterial resistance: Ampicillin, 100 μg/mL
  Growth temperature: 30°C
  Growth strain: NEB Stable
  Copy number: High Copy
Terms and licenses: Academic/Nonprofit Terms; Industry Terms: Not Available to Industry
Depositor comments: Efficient selection of stably transduced cells due to IRES-driven selectable marker. Suitable cloning sites are BamHI/EcoRI, BamHI/NotI. Compatible with 2nd and 3rd generation lentiviral packaging systems.
How to cite: pLV-EF1a-IRES-Puro was a gift from Tobias Meyer (Addgene plasmid # 85132 ; http://n2t.net/addgene:85132 ; RRID:Addgene_85132)
